>Addgene plasmid #131300 | Target-AID (pRZ762) | depositor full sequence | sequence record 251689 | Target-AID (pRZ762) sequence 11063 bps
GTTGGACTCAAGACGATAGTTACCGGATAAGGCGCAGCGGTCGGGCTGAACGGGGGGTTCGTGCACACAG
CCCAGCTTGGAGCGAACGACCTACACCGAACTGAGATACCTACAGCGTGAGCTATGAGAAAGCGCCACGC
TTCCCGAAGGGAGAAAGGCGGACAGGTATCCGGTAAGCGGCAGGGTCGGAACAGGAGAGCGCACGAGGGA
GCTTCCAGGGGGAAACGCCTGGTATCTTTATAGTCCTGTCGGGTTTCGCCACCTCTGACTTGAGCGTCGA
TTTTTGTGATGCTCGTCAGGGGGGCGGAGCCTATGGAAAAACGCCAGCAACGCGGCCTTTTTACGGTTCC
TGGCCTTTTGCTGGCCTTTTGCTCACATGTTCTTTCCTGCGTTATCCCCTGATTCTGTGGATAACCGTAT
TACCGCCTTTGAGTGAGCTGATACCGCTCGCCGCAGCCGAACGACCGAGCGCAGCGAGTCAGTGAGCGAG
GAAGCGGAAGAGCGCCCAATACGCAAACCGCCTCTCCCCGCGCGTTGGCCGATTCATTAATGCAGCGGAT
CCAGACATGATAAGATACATTGATGAGTTTGGACAAACCACAACTAGAATGCAGTGAAAAAAATGCTTTA
TTTGTGAAATTTGTGATGCTATTGCTTTATTTGTAACCATTATAAGCTGCAATAAACAAGTTAGCTTTTT
GCAAAAGCCTAGGCCTCCAAAAAAGCCTCCTCACTACTTCTGGAATAGCTCAGAGGCCGAGGCGGCCTCG
GCCTCTGCATAAATAAAAAAAATTAGTCAGCCATGGGGCGGAGAATGGGCGGAACTGGGCGGAGTTAGGG
GCGGGATGGGCGGAGTTAGGGGCGGGACTATGGTTGCTGACTAATTGAGATGCGGATCCGCTGGCACGAC
AGGTTTCCCGACTGGAAAGCGGGCAGTGAGCGCAACGCAATTAATGTGAGTTAGCTCACTCATTAGGCAC
CCCAGGCTTTACACTTTATGCTTCCGGCTCGTATGTTGTGTGGAATTGTGAGCGGATAACAATTTCACAC
AGGAAACAGCTATGACCATGATTACGCCAAGCTTGGGCTGCAGGTCGAGGGATCTCCATAAGAGAAGAGG
GACAGCTATGACTGGGAGTAGTCAGGAGAGGAGGAAAAATCTGGCTAGTAAAACATGTAAGGAAAATTTT
AGGGATGTTAAAGAAAAAAATAACACAAAACAAAATATAAAAAAAATCTAACCTCAAGTCAAGGCTTTTC
TATGGAATAAGGAATGGACAGCAGGGGGCTGTTTCATATACTGATGACCTCTTTATAGCCAACCTTTGTT
CATGGCAGCCAGCATATGGGCATATGTTGCCAAACTCTAAACCAAATACTCATTCTGATGTTTTAAATGA
TTTGCCCTCCCATATGTCCTTCCGAGTGAGAGACACAAAAAATTCCAACACACTATTGCAATGAAAATAA
ATTTCCTTTATTAGCCAGAAGTCAGATGCTCAAGGGGCTTCATGATGTCCCCATAATTTTTGGCAGAGGG
AAAAAGATCTCAGTGGTATTTGTGAGCCAGGGCATTGGCCACACCAGCCACCACCTTCTGATAGGCAGCC
TGCACCTGAGGAGTGCGGCCGCTTCACTTGTACAGCTCGTCCATGCCGAGAGTGATCCCGGCGGCGGTCA
CGAACTCCAGCAGGACCATGTGATCGCGCTTCTCGTTGGGGTCTTTGCTCAGGGCGGACTGGGTGCTCAG
GTAGTGGTTGTCGGGCAGCAGCACGGGGCCGTCGCCGATGGGGGTGTTCTGCTGGTAGTGGTCGGCGAGC
TGCACGCTGCCGTCCTCGATGTTGTGGCGGATCTTGAAGTTCACCTTGATGCCGTTCTTCTGCTTGTCGG
CCATGATATAGACGTTGTGGCTGTTGTAGTTGTACTCCAGCTTGTGCCCCAGGATGTTGCCGTCCTCCTT
GAAGTCGATGCCCTTCAGCTCGATGCGGTTCACCAGGGTGTCGCCCTCGAACTTCACCTCGGCGCGGGTC
TTGTAGTTGCCGTCGTCCTTGAAGAAGATGGTGCGCTCCTGGACGTAGCCTTCGGGCATGGCGGACTTGA
AGAAGTCGTGCTGCTTCATGTGGTCGGGGTAGCGGCTGAAGCACTGCACGCCGTAGGTCAGGGTGGTCAC
GAGGGTGGGCCAGGGCACGGGCAGCTTGCCGGTGGTGCAGATGAACTTCAGGGTCAGCTTGCCGTAGGTG
GCATCGCCCTCGCCCTCGCCGGACACGCTGAACTTGTGGCCGTTTACGTCGCCGTCCAGCTCGACCAGGA
TGGGCACCACCCCGGTGAACAGCTCCTCGCCCTTGCTCACCATCGGTCCAGGATTCTCTTCGACATCTCC
GGCTTGTTTCAGCAGAGAGAAGTTTGTTGCGCCGCTTCCACCGCCTCCTAGCATCTTGATCTTGTTCTCT
CCATTAGAGTCCTGAATCACCAGAGCCCAGGGTTTGTACTCTGGGGCATCTGACGTGAGCAGCATCACGT
TCTCATCGGTGCTCTCATCATACGCAGTGTGTACGAGAATGTCACTTTCCGGCTTATTCCCAATGACCTC
CTCAACTTCTTCAGGAAGCATGAGTATCGACTCTTGGATGACCAACTGTTTGCCTGTTTCCTTCTCTATG
ATGTCGGAAAGGTTGGTCATGGTACCGACTTTTCTTTTCTTCTTGGGACCAACGGCTGGAGACTTAGTGG
TATGCAGAATCTTGACCTGGATCATGATGCTCAGCTCGGATCTCCACTTCTCCGCACGTTTCAGTGTTTT
CTCCAACCAGCGGTTTTCATTGAGCTGGTTATGAGAGCTTTGGATGAAAATCTTCCGACAACACTGATAG
TGCTCGGAAACCATCACGTTCAGGCCTACACCATTGTCCCTCAGATTCCAGAGTCCTATCTGGTTCCGGG
CATTCTTCTCGTAGTACAGCTTGCAGGCCCAGATTTTCAATGTGTGCCCGTTTCCCCGAAGTTCCTGATT
ATACCATTCCAGAATTTTCTCGGCACAATCAGCGCAAGGACTCCAGCTGGAATACCAGTTGATCGTAAAC
TGCCCAGGATTATCCCGAAGATACTCTTCCACCTTTCGGATACTGAATATCTCAGCGTGTATTCCTCTCT
CGGTGCCACTTTGGGGCTTGTTGACGGCATAGCCCCAAAAGCAAGCCCTTCTTTCGCCCCTTCGCTTCAA
CTCAAACAGCACGTAGCAGCGGTGTGACACAGATTTCTTGTTGTTGAAGAACTGCTTCTTGAAGGTGTAA
ATATCCAGTTTCTCATGAATGCGCACGTACTCGGCGTCTGTCATCCCTGATTTATCGTCGTCGTCTTTGT
AGTCGATGTCGTGGTCTTTGTAATCCCCATCATGGTCTTTGTAGTCACCGGAATATTTCTCCACATATGG
CACCAGAATCATGCCCCTTTTCCCTTCGCTATCCTCGGCATTCCACCATTGTTCTTCGGGCTTATCTCTG
ATGCGGAGAATATCGCCCTTCTTAAAGGGGAGATCCTCCTCGTCATTCCCATTGAAGTCAAACAGAGCTC
GTACGTATTCTGCTGAGCCTCCACCGCCGGTACCTCCTCCACCCACCTTCCTCTTCTTCTTGGGGTCAGC
CCTGCTGTCTCCACCGAGCTGAGAGAGGTCGATTCTTGTTTCATAGAGCCCCGTAATTGACTGATGAATC
AGTGTGGCGTCCAGGACCTCCTTTGTAGAGGTGTACCGCTTTCTGTCTATGGTGGTGTCGAAGTACTTGA
AGGCTGCAGGCGCGCCCAAGTTGGTCAGAGTAAACAAGTGGATAATGTTTTCTGCCTGCTCCCTGATGGG
CTTATCCCTGTGCTTATTGTAAGCAGAAAGCACCTTATCGAGGTTAGCGTCGGCGAGGATCACTCTTTTG
GAGAATTCGCTTATTTGCTCGATGATCTCATCAAGGTAGTGTTTGTGTTGTTCCACGAACAGCTGCTTCT
GCTCATTATCTTCGGGAGACCCTTTGAGCTTTTCATAGTGGCTGGCCAGATACAAGAAATTAACGTATTT
AGAGGGCAGTGCCAGCTCGTTACCTTTCTGCAGCTCGCCCGCACTAGCGAGCATTCGTTTCCGGCCGTTT
TCAAGCTCAAAGAGAGAGTACTTGGGAAGCTTAATGATGAGGTCTTTTTTGACCTCTTTATATCCTTTCG
CCTCGAGAAAGTCGATGGGGTTTTTTTCGAAGCTTGATCGCTCCATGATTGTGATGCCCAGCAGTTCCTT
GACGCTTTTGAGTTTTTTAGACTTCCCTTTCTCCACTTTGGCCACAACCAGTACACTGTAAGCGACTGTA
GGAGAATCGAATCCGCCGTATTTCTTGGGGTCCCAATCTTTTTTGCGTGCGATCAGCTTGTCGCTGTTCC
TTTTCGGGAGGATACTTTCCTTGGAGAAGCCTCCGGTCTGTACTTCGGTCTTTTTAACGATGTTCACCTG
CGGCATGGACAGGACCTTCCGGACTGTCGCGAAATCCCTACCCTTGTCCCACACGATTTCTCCTGTTTCT
CCGTTTGTTTCGATAAGTGGTCGCTTCCGAATCTCTCCATTGGCCAGTGTAATCTCGGTCTTGAAAAAAT
TCATAATATTGCTGTAAAAGAAGTACTTAGCGGTGGCCTTGCCTATTTCCTGCTCAGACTTTGCGATCAT
TTTCCTAACATCGTACACTTTATAGTCTCCGTAAACAAATTCAGATTCAAGCTTGGGATATTTTTTGATA
AGTGCAGTGCCTACCACTGCATTCAGGTAGGCATCATGCGCATGGTGGTAATTGTTGATCTCTCTCACCT
TATAAAACTGAAAGTCCTTTCTGAAATCTGAGACCAGCTTAGACTTCAGAGTAATAACTTTCACCTCTCG
AATCAGTTTGTCATTTTCATCGTACTTGGTGTTCATGCGTGAATCGAGAATTTGGGCCACGTGCTTGGTG
ATCTGGCGTGTCTCAACAAGCTGCCTTTTGATGAAGCCGGCTTTATCCAACTCAGACAGGCCACCTCGTT
CAGCCTTAGTCAGATTATCGAACTTCCGTTGTGTGATCAGTTTGGCGTTCAGCAGCTGCCGCCAATAATT
TTTCATTTTCTTGACAACTTCTTCTGAGGGGACGTTATCACTCTTCCCTCTATTTTTATCGGATCTTGTC
AACACTTTATTATCAATAGAATCATCTTTGAGAAAAGACTGGGGCACGATATGATCCACGTCGTAGTCGG
AGAGCCGATTGATGTCCAGTTCCTGATCCACGTACATGTCCCTGCCGTTCTGCAGGTAGTACAGGTAGAG
CTTCTCATTCTGAAGCTGGGTGTTTTCAACTGGGTGTTCCTTAAGGATTTGGGACCCCAGTTCTTTTATA
CCCTCTTCAATCCTCTTCATCCTTTCCCTACTGTTCTTCTGTCCCTTCTGGGTAGTTTGGTTCTCTCGGG
CCATCTCGATAACGATATTCTCGGGCTTATGCCTTCCCATTACTTTGACGAGTTCATCCACGACCTTAAC
GGTCTGCAGTATTCCCTTTTTGATAGCTGGGCTACCTGCAAGATTAGCGATGTGCTCGTGAAGACTGTCC
CCCTGGCCAGAAACTTGTGCTTTCTGGATGTCCTCCTTAAAGGTGAGAGAGTCATCATGGATCAACTGCA
TGAAGTTCCGGTTGGCAAATCCATCGGACTTAAGAAAATCCAGGATTGTCTTTCCACTCTGCTTGTCTCG
GATCCCATTGATCAGTTTTCTTGACAGCCGCCCCCATCCTGTATATCGGCGCCTCTTGAGCTGTTTCATG
ACTTTGTCGTCGAAGAGATGAGCGTAAGTTTTCAAGCGTTCTTCAATCATCTCCCTATCTTCAAACAACG
TAAGGGTGAGGACAATGTCCTCAAGAATGTCCTCGTTCTCCTCATTGTCCAGGAAGTCCTTGTCTTTAAT
GATTTTCAGGAGATCGTGATACGTTCCCAGGGATGCGTTGAAGCGATCCTCCACTCCGCTGATTTCAACA
GAGTCGAAACATTCAATCTTTTTGAAATAGTCTTCTTTGAGCTGTTTCACGGTAACTTTCCGGTTCGTCT
TGAAGAGGAGGTCCACGATAGCTTTCTTCTGCTCTCCAGACAGGAATGCTGGCTTTCTCATCCCTTCTGT
GACGTATTTGACCTTGGTGAGCTCGTTATAAACTGTGAAGTACTCGTACAGCAGAGAGTGTTTAGGAAGC
ACCTTTTCGTTAGGCAGATTTTTATCAAAGTTAGTCATCCTTTCGATGAAGGACTGGGCAGAGGCCCCCT
TATCCACGACTTCCTCGAAGTTCCAGGGAGTGATGGTCTCTTCTGATTTGCGAGTCATCCACGCGAATCT
GGAATTTCCCCGGGCGAGGGGGCCTACATAGTAGGGTATCCGAAATGTGAGGATTTTCTCAATCTTTTCC
CTGTTATCTTTCAAAAAGGGGTAGAAATCCTCTTGCCGCCTGAGGATAGCGTGCAGTTCGCCCAGGTGAA
TCTGGTGGGGGATGCTTCCATTGTCGAAAGTGCGCTGTTTGCGCAACAGATCTTCTCTGTTAAGCTTTAC
CAGCAGCTCCTCGGTGCCGTCCATTTTTTCCAAGATGGGCTTAATAAATTTGTAAAATTCCTCCTGGCTT
GCTCCGCCGTCAATGTATCCGGCGTAGCCATTTTTAGACTGATCGAAGAAAATTTCCTTGTACTTCTCAG
GCAGTTGCTGTCTGACAAGGGCCTTCAGCAAAGTCAAGTCTTGGTGGTGCTCATCATAGCGCTTGATCAT
ACTAGCGCTCAGCGGAGCTTTGGTGATCTCCGTGTTCACTCGCAGAATATCACTCAGCAGAATGGCGTCT
GACAGGTTCTTTGCCGCCAAAAAAAGGTCTGCGTACTGGTCGCCGATCTGGGCCAGCAGATTGTCGAGAT
CATCATCGTAGGTGTCTTTGCTCAGTTGAAGCTTGGCATCTTCGGCCAGGTCGAAGTTAGATTTAAAGTT
GGGGGTCAGCCCGAGTGACAGGGCGATAAGATTACCAAACAGGCCGTTCTTCTTCTCCCCAGGGAGCTGT
GCGATGAGGTTTTCGAGCCGCCGGGATTTGGACAGCCTAGCGCTCAGGATTGCTTTGGCGTCAACTCCGG
ATGCGTTGATCGGGTTCTCTTCGAAAAGCTGATTGTAAGTCTGAACCAGTTGGATAAAGAGTTTGTCGAC
ATCGCTGTTGTCTGGGTTCAGGTCCCCCTCGATGAGGAAGTGTCCCCGAAATTTGATCATATGCGCCAGC
GCGAGATAGATCAACCGCAAGTCAGCCTTATCAGTACTGTCTACAAGCTTCTTCCTCAGATGATATATGG
TTGGGTACTTTTCATGGTACGCCACCTCGTCCACGATATTGCCAAAGATTGGGTGGCGCTCGTGCTTTTT
ATCCTCCTCCACCAAAAAGGACTCCTCCAGCCTATGGAAGAAAGAGTCATCCACCTTAGCCATCTCATTA
CTAAAGATCTCCTGCAGGTAGCAGATCCGATTCTTTCTGCGGGTATATCTGCGCCGTGCTGTTCTTTTGA
GCCGCGTGGCTTCGGCCGTCTCCCCGGAGTCGAACAGGAGGGCGCCAATGAGGTTCTTCTTTATGCTGTG
GCGATCGGTATTGCCCAGAACTTTGAATTTTTTGCTCGGCACCTTGTACTCGTCCGTAATGACGGCCCAA
CCGACGCTGTTTGTGCCGATAGCGAGCCCAATGGAGTACTTCTTGTCCATTGCCGCAGGAACTCCGTGGA
TTCCGACTTTACGCTTCTTCTTCGGTGCCATGGTGGCGACCGGTGGATCCCGGGCCCGCGGTACCGTCGA
CTGCAGAATTCTTTGCCAAAATGATGAGACAGCACAATAACCAGCACGTTGCCCAGGAGCTGTAGGAAAA
AGAAGAAGGCATGAACATGGTTAGCAGAGGCTCTAGAGCCGCCGGTCACACGCCAGAAGCCGAACCCCGC
CCTGCCCCGTCCCCCCCGAAGGCAGCCGTCCCCCCGCGGACAGCCCCGAGGCTGGAGAGGGAGAAGGGGA
CGGCGGCGCGGCGACGCACGAAGGCCCTCCCCGCCCATTTCCTTCCTGCCGGCGCCGCACCGCTTCGCCC
CGCGCCCGCTAGAGGGGGTGCGGCGGCGCCTCCCAGATTTCGGCTCCGCACAGATTTGGGACAAAGGAAG
TCCCTGCGCCCTCTCGCACGATTACCATAAAAGGCAATGGCTGCGGCTCGCCGCGCCTCGACAGCCGCCG
GCGCTCCGGGGGCCGCCGCGCCCCTCCCCCGAGCCCTCCCCGGCCCGAGGCGGCCCCGCCCCGCCCGGCA
CCCCCACCTGCCGCCACCCCCCGCCCGGCACGGCGAGCCCCGCGCCACGCCCCGTACGGAGCCCCGCACC
CGAAGCCGGGCCGTGCTCAGCAACTCGGGGAGGGGGGTGCAGGGGGGGTTGCAGCCCGACCGACGCGCCC
ACACCCCCTGCTCACCCCCCCACGCACACACCCCGCACGCAGCCTTTGTTCCCCTCGCAGCCCCCCCCGC
ACCGCGGGGCACCGCCCCCGGCCGCGCTCCCCTCGCGCACACTGCGGAGCGCACAAAGCCCCGCGCCGCG
CCCGCAGCGCTCACAGCCGCCGGGCAGCGCGGAGCCGCACGCGGCGCTCCCCACGCACACACACACGCAC
GCACCCCCCGAGCCGCTCCCCCCGCACAAAGGGCCCTCCCGGAGCCCCTCAAGGCTTTCACGCAGCCACA
GAAAAGAAACAAGCCGTCATTAAACCAAGCGCTAATTACAGCCCGGAGGAGAAGGGCCGTCCCGCCCGCT
CACCTGTGGGAGTAACGCGGTCAGTCAGAGCCGGGGCGGGCGGCGCGAGGCGGCGGCGGAGCGGGGCACG
GGGCGAAGGCAGCGCGCAGCGACTCCCGCCCGCCGCGCGCTTCGCTTTTTATAGGGCCGCCGCCGCCGCC
GCCTCGCCATAAAAGGAAACTTTCGGAGCGCGCCGCTCTGATTGGCTGCCGCCGCACCTCTCCGCCTCGC
CCCGCCCCGCCCCTCGCCCCGCCCCGCCCCGCCTGGCGCGCGCCCCCCCCCCCCCCCCGCCCCCATCGCT
GCACAAAATAATTAAAAAATAAATAAATACAAAATTGGGGGTGGGGAGGGGGGGGAGATGGGGAGAGTGA
AGCAGAACGTGGGGCTCACCTCGACCATGGTAATAGCGATGACTAATACGTAGATGTACTGCCAAGTAGG
AAAGTCCCATAAGGTCATGTACTGGGCATAATGCCAGGCGGGCCATTTACCGTCATTGACGTCAATAGGG
GGCGTACTTGGCATATGATACACTTGATGTACTGCCAAGTGGGCAGTTTACCGTAAATACTCCACCCATT
GACGTCAATGGAAAGTCCCTATTGGCGTTACTATGGGAACATACGTCATTATTGACGTCAATGGGCGGGG
GTCGTTGGGCGGTCAGCCAGGCGGGCCATTTACCGTAAGTTATGTAACGCGGAACTCCATATATGGGCTA
TGAACTAATGACCCCGTAATTGATTACTATTAATAACTAGTCAATAATCAATGTCGACCCAGGTGGCACT
TTTCGGGGAAATGTGCGCGGAACCCCTATTTGTTTATTTTTCTAAATACATTCAAATATGTATCCGCTCA
TGAGACAATAACCCTGATAAATGCTTCAATAATATTGAAAAAGGAAGAGTATGAGTATTCAACATTTCCG
TGTCGCCCTTATTCCCTTTTTTGCGGCATTTTGCCTTCCTGTTTTTGCTCACCCAGAAACGCTGGTGAAA
GTAAAAGATGCTGAAGATCAGTTGGGTGCACGAGTGGGTTACATCGAACTGGATCTCAACAGCGGTAAGA
TCCTTGAGAGTTTTCGCCCCGAAGAACGTTTTCCAATGATGAGCACTTTTAAAGTTCTGCTATGTGGCGC
GGTATTATCCCGTATTGACGCCGGGCAAGAGCAACTCGGTCGCCGCATACACTATTCTCAGAATGACTTG
GTTGAGTACTCACCAGTCACAGAAAAGCATCTTACGGATGGCATGACAGTAAGAGAATTATGCAGTGCTG
CCATAACCATGAGTGATAACACTGCGGCCAACTTACTTCTGACAACGATCGGAGGACCGAAGGAGCTAAC
CGCTTTTTTGCACAACATGGGGGATCATGTAACTCGCCTTGATCGTTGGGAACCGGAGCTGAATGAAGCC
ATACCAAACGACGAGCGTGACACCACGATGCCTGTAGCAATGGCAACAACGTTGCGCAAACTATTAACTG
GCGAACTACTTACTCTAGCTTCCCGGCAACAATTAATAGACTGGATGGAGGCGGATAAAGTTGCAGGACC
ACTTCTGCGCTCGGCCCTTCCGGCTGGCTGGTTTATTGCTGATAAATCTGGAGCCGGTGAGCGTGGGTCT
CGCGGTATCATTGCAGCACTGGGGCCAGATGGTAAGCCCTCCCGTATCGTAGTTATCTACACGACGGGGA
GTCAGGCAACTATGGATGAACGAAATAGACAGATCGCTGAGATAGGTGCCTCACTGATTAAGCATTGGTA
ACTGTCAGACCAAGTTTACTCATATATACTTTAGATTGATTTAAAACTTCATTTTTAATTTAAAAGGATC
TAGGTGAAGATCCTTTTTGATAATCTCATGACCAAAATCCCTTAACGTGAGTTTTCGTTCCACTGAGCGT
CAGACCCCGTAGAAAAGATCAAAGGATCTTCTTGAGATCCTTTTTTTCTGCGCGTAATCTGCTGCTTGCA
AACAAAAAAACCACCGCTACCAGCGGTGGTTTGTTTGCCGGATCAAGAGCTACCAACTCTTTTTCCGAAG
GTAACTGGCTTCAGCAGAGCGCAGATACCAAATACTGTTCTTCTAGTGTAGCCGTAGTTAGGCCACCACT
TCAAGAACTCTGTAGCACCGCCTACATACCTCGCTCTGCTAATCCTGTTACCAGTGGCTGCTGCCAGTGG
CGATAAGTCGTGTCTTACCGGGTTGGACTCAAGACGATAGTTACCGGATAAGGCGCAGCGGTCGGGCTGA
ACG
Features (pLannotate 1.2.2; 22 found; start..end, strand, type, name):
    502..556     +  CDS            lacI (fragment): lac repressor; lacI; The lac repressor binds to the lac operator to inhibit transcription in E. coli. This inhibition can be relieved by adding lactose or isopropyl-β-D-thiogalactopyranoside (IPTG).
    558..692     -  polyA_signal   SV40 poly(A) signal: SV40 polyadenylation signal
    712..847     -  rep_origin     SV40 ori: SV40 origin of replication
    871..893     -  promoter       SV40 promoter (fragment): SV40 enhancer and early promoter
    900..939     +  CDS            lacI (fragment): lac repressor; lacI; The lac repressor binds to the lac operator to inhibit transcription in E. coli. This inhibition can be relieved by adding lactose or isopropyl-β-D-thiogalactopyranoside (IPTG).
    952..973     +  protein_bind   CAP binding site: CAP binding activates transcription in the presence of cAMP. E. coli catabolite activator protein
    988..1018    +  promoter       lac promoter: promoter for the E. coli lac operon
   1022..1044    +  protein_bind   lac operator (fragment): The lac repressor binds to the lac operator to inhibit transcription in E. coli. This inhibition can be relieved by adding lactose or isopropyl-β-D-thiogalactopyranoside (IPTG). lac repressor encoded by lacI
   1427..1482    -  polyA_signal   β-globin poly(A) signal: rabbit β-globin polyadenylation signal (Gil and Proudfoot, 1987)
   1553..1624    -  CDS            HBB (fragment): HBB_PONPY - Experimental evidence at transcript level: Swiss-Prot protein existence level 2. Involved in oxygen transport from the lung to the various peripheral tissues. From Pongo pygmaeus (Bornean orangutan).
   1637..2353    -  CDS            EGFP: EGFP is a basic (constitutively fluorescent) green fluorescent protein published in 1996, derived from Aequorea victoria. It is reported to be a rapidly-maturing weak dimer with moderate acid sensitivity.
   2429..2680    -  CDS            UGI: UNGI_BPPB2 - Experimental evidence at protein level: Swiss-Prot protein existence level 1. This protein binds specifically and reversibly to the host uracil-DNA glycosylase, preventing removal of uracil residues from PBS2 DNA by the host uracil-excision repair system. From Bacillus phage PBS2 (Bacteriophage PBS2).
   3413..3583    -  CDS            CRK (fragment): CRK_HUMAN - Experimental evidence at protein level: Swiss-Prot protein existence level 1. [Isoform Crk-II]: Regulates cell adhesion, spreading and migration (PubMed:31311869). Mediates attachment-induced MAPK8 activation, membrane ruffling and cell motility in a Rac-dependent manner. Involved in phagocytosis of apoptotic cells and cell motility via its interaction with DOCK1 and DOCK4 (PubMed:19004829). May regulate the EFNA5-EPHA3 signaling (By similarity). From Homo sapiens (Human).
   3647..7750    -  CDS            Cas9: Cas9 (Csn1) endonuclease from the Streptococcus pyogenes Type II CRISPR/Cas system generates RNA-guided double strand breaks in DNA
   7815..7851    -  misc_feature   MCS (fragment): multiple cloning site
   7900..8916    -  intron         chimeric intron: chimera between introns from chicken β-actin and rabbit β-globin
   8917..9194    -  promoter       chicken β-actin promoter: No description available
   9196..9575    -  enhancer       CMV enhancer: human cytomegalovirus immediate early enhancer
   9606..9710    +  promoter       AmpR promoter: bla
   9711..10571   +  CDS            AmpR: β-lactamase; bla; confers resistance to ampicillin, carbenicillin, and related antibiotics
  10742..1       +  rep_origin     ori (fragment) (across the origin): high-copy-number ColE1/pMB1/pBR322/pUC origin of replication
  11063..319     +  rep_origin     ori (fragment) (across the origin): high-copy-number ColE1/pMB1/pBR322/pUC origin of replication
