>Addgene plasmid #131300 | Target-AID (pRZ762) | addgene full sequence | sequence record 254651 | Addgene NGS Result
CSKKCAGCCCGACCGCTGCGCCTTATCCGGTAACTATCGTCTTGAGTCCAACCCGGTAAGACACGACTTA
TCGCCACTGGCAGCAGCCACTGGTAACAGGATTAGCAGAGCGAGGTATGTAGGCGGTGCTACAGAGTTCT
TGAAGTGGTGGCCTAACTACGGCTACACTAGAAGAACAGTATTTGGTATCTGCGCTCTGCTGAAGCCAGT
TACCTTCGGAAAAAGAGTTGGTAGCTCTTGATCCGGCAAACAAACCACCGCTGGTAGCGGTGGTTTTTTT
GTTTGCAAGCAGCAGATTACGCGCAGAAAAAAAGGATCTCAAGAAGATCCTTTGATCTTTTCTACGGGGT
CTGACGCTCAGTGGAACGAAAACTCACGTTAAGGGATTTTGGTCATGAGATTATCAAAAAGGATCTTCAC
CTAGATCCTTTTAAATTAAAAATGAAGTTTTAAATCAATCTAAAGTATATATGAGTAAACTTGGTCTGAC
AGTTACCAATGCTTAATCAGTGAGGCACCTATCTCAGCGATCTGTCTATTTCGTTCATCCATAGTTGCCT
GACTCCCCGTCGTGTAGATAACTACGATACGGGAGGGCTTACCATCTGGCCCCAGTGCTGCAATGATACC
GCGAGACCCACGCTCACCGGCTCCAGATTTATCAGCAATAAACCAGCCAGCCGGAAGGGCCGAGCGCAGA
AGTGGTCCTGCAACTTTATCCGCCTCCATCCAGTCTATTAATTGTTGCCGGGAAGCTAGAGTAAGTAGTT
CGCCAGTTAATAGTTTGCGCAACGTTGTTGCCATTGCTACAGGCATCGTGGTGTCACGCTCGTCGTTTGG
TATGGCTTCATTCAGCTCCGGTTCCCAACGATCAAGGCGAGTTACATGATCCCCCATGTTGTGCAAAAAA
GCGGTTAGCTCCTTCGGTCCTCCGATCGTTGTCAGAAGTAAGTTGGCCGCAGTGTTATCACTCATGGTTA
TGGCAGCACTGCATAATTCTCTTACTGTCATGCCATCCGTAAGATGCTTTTCTGTGACTGGTGAGTACTC
AACCAAGTCATTCTGAGAATAGTGTATGCGGCGACCGAGTTGCTCTTGCCCGGCGTCAATACGGGATAAT
ACCGCGCCACATAGCAGAACTTTAAAAGTGCTCATCATTGGAAAACGTTCTTCGGGGCGAAAACTCTCAA
GGATCTTACCGCTGTTGAGATCCAGTTCGATGTAACCCACTCGTGCACCCAACTGATCTTCAGCATCTTT
TACTTTCACCAGCGTTTCTGGGTGAGCAAAAACAGGAAGGCAAAATGCCGCAAAAAAGGGAATAAGGGCG
ACACGGAAATGTTGAATACTCATACTCTTCCTTTTTCAATATTATTGAAGCATTTATCAGGGTTATTGTC
TCATGAGCGGATACATATTTGAATGTATTTAGAAAAATAAACAAATAGGGGTTCCGCGCACATTTCCCCG
AAAAGTGCCACCTGGGTCGACATTGATTATTGACTAGTTATTAATAGTAATCAATTACGGGGTCATTAGT
TCATAGCCCATATATGGAGTTCCGCGTTACATAACTTACGGTAAATGGCCCGCCTGGCTGACCGCCCAAC
GACCCCCGCCCATTGACGTCAATAATGACGTATGTTCCCATAGTAACGCCAATAGGGACTTTCCATTGAC
GTCAATGGGTGGAGTATTTACGGTAAACTGCCCACTTGGCAGTACATCAAGTGTATCATATGCCAAGTAC
GCCCCCTATTGACGTCAATGACGGTAAATGGCCCGCCTGGCATTATGCCCAGTACATGACCTTATGGGAC
TTTCCTACTTGGCAGTACATCTACGTATTAGTCATCGCTATTACCATGGTCGAGGTGAGCCCCACGTTCT
GCTTCACTCTCCCCATCTCCCCCCCCTCCCCACCCCCAATTTTGTATTTATTTATTTTTTAATTATTTTG
TGCAGCGATGGGGGCGGGGGGGGGGGGGGGGCGCGCGCCRGGSGGGGSGGGGSGGGGSGGGGGGSGGGGS
GGGGSGRGGCGGAGAGGTGCGGCGGCAGCCAATCAGAGCGGCGCGCTCCGAAAGTTTCCTTTTATGGCGA
GGCGGCGGCGGCGGCGGCCCTATAAAAAGCGAAGCGCGCGGCGGGCGGGAGTCGCTGCGCGCTGCCTTCG
CCCCGTGCCCCGCTCCGCCGCCGCCTCGCGCCGCCCGCCCCGGCTCTGACTGACCGCGTTACTCCCACAG
GTGAGCGGGCGGGACGGCCCTTCTCCTCCGGGCTGTAATTAGCGCTTGGTTTAATGACGGCTTGTTTCTT
TTCTGTGGCTGCGTGAAAGCCTTGAGGGGCTCCGGGAGGGCCCTTTGTGCGGGGGGAGCGGCTCGGGGGG
TGCGTGCGTGTGTGTGTGCGTGGGGAGCGCCGCGTGCGGCTCCGCGCTGCCCGGCGGCTGTGAGCGCTGC
GGGCGCGGCGCGGGGCTTTGTGCGCTCCGCAGTGTGCGCGAGGGGAGCGCGGCCGGGGGCGGTGCCCCGC
GGTGCGGGGGGGGCTGCGAGGGGAACAAAGGCTGCGTGCGGGGTGTGTGCGTGGGGGGGTGAGCAGGGGG
TGTGGGCGCGTCGGTCGGGCTGCAACCCCCCCTGCACCCCCCTCCCCGAGTTGCTGAGCACGGCCCGGCT
TCGGGTGCGGGGCTCCGTACGGGGCGTGGCGCGGGGCTCGCCGTGCCGGGCGGGGGGTGGCGGCAGGTGG
GGGTGCCGGGCGGGGCGGGGCCGCCTCGGGCCGGGGAGGGCTCGGGGGAGGGGCGCGGCGGCCCCCGGAG
CGCCGGCGGCTGTCGAGGCGCGGCGAGCCGCAGCCATTGCCTTTTATGGTAATCGTGCGAGAGGGCGCAG
GGACTTCCTTTGTCCCAAATCTGTGCGGAGCCGAAATCTGGGAGGCGCCGCCGCACCCCCTCTAGCGGGC
GCGGGGCGAAGCGGTGCGGCGCCGGCAGGAAGGAAATGGGCGGGGAGGGCCTTCGTGCGTCGCCGCGCCG
CCGTCCCCTTCTCCCTCTCCAGCCTCGGGGCTGTCCGCGGGGGGACGGCTGCCTTCGGGGGGGACGGGGC
AGGGCGGGGTTCGGCTTCTGGCGTGTGACCGGCGGCTCTAGAGCCTCTGCTAACCATGTTCATGCCTTCT
TCTTTTTCCTACAGCTCCTGGGCAACGTGCTGGTTATTGTGCTGTCTCATCATTTTGGCAAAGAATTCTG
CAGTCGACGGTACCGCGGGCCCGGGATCCACCGGTCGCCACCATGGCACCGAAGAAGAAGCGTAAAGTCG
GAATCCACGGAGTTCCTGCGGCAATGGACAAGAAGTACTCCATTGGGCTCGCTATCGGCACAAACAGCGT
CGGTTGGGCCGTCATTACGGACGAGTACAAGGTGCCGAGCAAAAAATTCAAAGTTCTGGGCAATACCGAT
CGCCACAGCATAAAGAAGAACCTCATTGGCGCCCTCCTGTTCGACTCCGGGGAGACGGCCGAAGCCACGC
GGCTCAAAAGAACAGCACGGCGCAGATATACCCGCAGAAAGAATCGGATCTGCTACCTGCAGGAGATCTT
TAGTAATGAGATGGCTAAGGTGGATGACTCTTTCTTCCATAGGCTGGAGGAGTCCTTTTTGGTGGAGGAG
GATAAAAAGCACGAGCGCCACCCAATCTTTGGCAATATCGTGGACGAGGTGGCGTACCATGAAAAGTACC
CAACCATATATCATCTGAGGAAGAAGCTTGTAGACAGTACTGATAAGGCTGACTTGCGGTTGATCTATCT
CGCGCTGGCGCATATGATCAAATTTCGGGGACACTTCCTCATCGAGGGGGACCTGAACCCAGACAACAGC
GATGTCGACAAACTCTTTATCCAACTGGTTCAGACTTACAATCAGCTTTTCGAAGAGAACCCGATCAACG
CATCCGGAGTTGACGCCAAAGCAATCCTGAGCGCTAGGCTGTCCAAATCCCGGCGGCTCGAAAACCTCAT
CGCACAGCTCCCTGGGGAGAAGAAGAACGGCCTGTTTGGTAATCTTATCGCCCTGTCACTCGGGCTGACC
CCCAACTTTAAATCTAACTTCGACCTGGCCGAAGATGCCAAGCTTCAACTGAGCAAAGACACCTACGATG
ATGATCTCGACAATCTGCTGGCCCAGATCGGCGACCAGTACGCAGACCTTTTTTTGGCGGCAAAGAACCT
GTCAGACGCCATTCTGCTGAGTGATATTCTGCGAGTGAACACGGAGATCACCAAAGCTCCGCTGAGCGCT
AGTATGATCAAGCGCTATGATGAGCACCACCAAGACTTGACTTTGCTGAAGGCCCTTGTCAGACAGCAAC
TGCCTGAGAAGTACAAGGAAATTTTCTTCGATCAGTCTAAAAATGGCTACGCCGGATACATTGACGGCGG
AGCAAGCCAGGAGGAATTTTACAAATTTATTAAGCCCATCTTGGAAAAAATGGACGGCACCGAGGAGCTG
CTGGTAAAGCTTAACAGAGAAGATCTGTTGCGCAAACAGCGCACTTTCGACAATGGAAGCATCCCCCACC
AGATTCACCTGGGCGAACTGCACGCTATCCTCAGGCGGCAAGAGGATTTCTACCCCTTTTTGAAAGATAA
CAGGGAAAAGATTGAGAAAATCCTCACATTTCGGATACCCTACTATGTAGGCCCCCTCGCCCGGGGAAAT
TCCAGATTCGCGTGGATGACTCGCAAATCAGAAGAGACCATCACTCCCTGGAACTTCGAGGAAGTCGTGG
ATAAGGGGGCCTCTGCCCAGTCCTTCATCGAAAGGATGACTAACTTTGATAAAAATCTGCCTAACGAAAA
GGTGCTTCCTAAACACTCTCTGCTGTACGAGTACTTCACAGTTTATAACGAGCTCACCAAGGTCAAATAC
GTCACAGAAGGGATGAGAAAGCCAGCATTCCTGTCTGGAGAGCAGAAGAAAGCTATCGTGGACCTCCTCT
TCAAGACGAACCGGAAAGTTACCGTGAAACAGCTCAAAGAAGACTATTTCAAAAAGATTGAATGTTTCGA
CTCTGTTGAAATCAGCGGAGTGGAGGATCGCTTCAACGCATCCCTGGGAACGTATCACGATCTCCTGAAA
ATCATTAAAGACAAGGACTTCCTGGACAATGAGGAGAACGAGGACATTCTTGAGGACATTGTCCTCACCC
TTACGTTGTTTGAAGATAGGGAGATGATTGAAGAACGCTTGAAAACTTACGCTCATCTCTTCGACGACAA
AGTCATGAAACAGCTCAAGAGGCGCCGATATACAGGATGGGGGCGGCTGTCAAGAAAACTGATCAATGGG
ATCCGAGACAAGCAGAGTGGAAAGACAATCCTGGATTTTCTTAAGTCCGATGGATTTGCCAACCGGAACT
TCATGCAGTTGATCCATGATGACTCTCTCACCTTTAAGGAGGACATCCAGAAAGCACAAGTTTCTGGCCA
GGGGGACAGTCTTCACGAGCACATCGCTAATCTTGCAGGTAGCCCAGCTATCAAAAAGGGAATACTGCAG
ACCGTTAAGGTCGTGGATGAACTCGTCAAAGTAATGGGAAGGCATAAGCCCGAGAATATCGTTATCGAGA
TGGCCCGAGAGAACCAAACTACCCAGAAGGGACAGAAGAACAGTAGGGAAAGGATGAAGAGGATTGAAGA
GGGTATAAAAGAACTGGGGTCCCAAATCCTTAAGGAACACCCAGTTGAAAACACCCAGCTTCAGAATGAG
AAGCTCTACCTGTACTACCTGCAGAACGGCAGGGACATGTACGTGGATCAGGAACTGGACATCAATCGGC
TCTCCGACTACGACGTGGATCATATCGTGCCCCAGTCTTTTCTCAAAGATGATTCTATTGATAATAAAGT
GTTGACAAGATCCGATAAAAATAGAGGGAAGAGTGATAACGTCCCCTCAGAAGAAGTTGTCAAGAAAATG
AAAAATTATTGGCGGCAGCTGCTGAACGCCAAACTGATCACACAACGGAAGTTCGATAATCTGACTAAGG
CTGAACGAGGTGGCCTGTCTGAGTTGGATAAAGCCGGCTTCATCAAAAGGCAGCTTGTTGAGACACGCCA
GATCACCAAGCACGTGGCCCAAATTCTCGATTCACGCATGAACACCAAGTACGATGAAAATGACAAACTG
ATTCGAGAGGTGAAAGTTATTACTCTGAAGTCTAAGCTGGTCTCAGATTTCAGAAAGGACTTTCAGTTTT
ATAAGGTGAGAGAGATCAACAATTACCACCATGCGCATGATGCCTACCTGAATGCAGTGGTAGGCACTGC
ACTTATCAAAAAATATCCCAAGCTTGAATCTGAATTTGTTTACGGAGACTATAAAGTGTACGATGTTAGG
AAAATGATCGCAAAGTCTGAGCAGGAAATAGGCAAGGCCACCGCTAAGTACTTCTTTTACAGCAATATTA
TGAATTTTTTCAAGACCGAGATTACACTGGCCAATGGAGAGATTCGGAAGCGACCACTTATCGAAACAAA
CGGAGAAACAGGAGAAATCGTGTGGGACAAGGGTAGGGATTTCGCGACAGTCCGGAAGGTCCTGTCCATG
CCGCAGGTGAACATCGTTAAAAAGACCGAAGTACAGACCGGAGGCTTCTCCAAGGAAAGTATCCTCCCGA
AAAGGAACAGCGACAAGCTGATCGCACGCAAAAAAGATTGGGACCCCAAGAAATACGGCGGATTCGATTC
TCCTACAGTCGCTTACAGTGTACTGGTTGTGGCCAAAGTGGAGAAAGGGAAGTCTAAAAAACTCAAAAGC
GTCAAGGAACTGCTGGGCATCACAATCATGGAGCGATCAAGCTTCGAAAAAAACCCCATCGACTTTCTCG
AGGCGAAAGGATATAAAGAGGTCAAAAAAGACCTCATCATTAAGCTTCCCAAGTACTCTCTCTTTGAGCT
TGAAAACGGCCGGAAACGAATGCTCGCTAGTGCGGGCGAGCTGCAGAAAGGTAACGAGCTGGCACTGCCC
TCTAAATACGTTAATTTCTTGTATCTGGCCAGCCACTATGAAAAGCTCAAAGGGTCTCCCGAAGATAATG
AGCAGAAGCAGCTGTTCGTGGAACAACACAAACACTACCTTGATGAGATCATCGAGCAAATAAGCGAATT
CTCCAAAAGAGTGATCCTCGCCGACGCTAACCTCGATAAGGTGCTTTCTGCTTACAATAAGCACAGGGAT
AAGCCCATCAGGGAGCAGGCAGAAAACATTATCCACTTGTTTACTCTGACCAACTTGGGCGCGCCTGCAG
CCTTCAAGTACTTCGACACCACCATAGACAGAAAGCGGTACACCTCTACAAAGGAGGTCCTGGACGCCAC
ACTGATTCATCAGTCAATTACGGGGCTCTATGAAACAAGAATCGACCTCTCTCAGCTCGGTGGAGACAGC
AGGGCTGACCCCAAGAAGAAGAGGAAGGTGGGTGGAGGAGGTACCGGCGGTGGAGGCTCAGCAGAATACG
TACGAGCTCTGTTTGACTTCAATGGGAATGACGAGGAGGATCTCCCCTTTAAGAAGGGCGATATTCTCCG
CATCAGAGATAAGCCCGAAGAACAATGGTGGAATGCCGAGGATAGCGAAGGGAAAAGGGGCATGATTCTG
GTGCCATATGTGGAGAAATATTCCGGTGACTACAAAGACCATGATGGGGATTACAAAGACCACGACATCG
ACTACAAAGACGACGACGATAAATCAGGGATGACAGACGCCGAGTACGTGCGCATTCATGAGAAACTGGA
TATTTACACCTTCAAGAAGCAGTTCTTCAACAACAAGAAATCTGTGTCACACCGCTGCTACGTGCTGTTT
GAGTTGAAGCGAAGGGGCGAAAGAAGGGCTTGCTTTTGGGGCTATGCCGTCAACAAGCCCCAAAGTGGCA
CCGAGAGAGGAATACACGCTGAGATATTCAGTATCCGAAAGGTGGAAGAGTATCTTCGGGATAATCCTGG
GCAGTTTACGATCAACTGGTATTCCAGCTGGAGTCCTTGCGCTGATTGTGCCGAGAAAATTCTGGAATGG
TATAATCAGGAACTTCGGGGAAACGGGCACACATTGAAAATCTGGGCCTGCAAGCTGTACTACGAGAAGA
ATGCCCGGAACCAGATAGGACTCTGGAATCTGAGGGACAATGGTGTAGGCCTGAACGTGATGGTTTCCGA
GCACTATCAGTGTTGTCGGAAGATTTTCATCCAAAGCTCTCATAACCAGCTCAATGAAAACCGCTGGTTG
GAGAAAACACTGAAACGTGCGGAGAAGTGGAGATCCGAGCTGAGCATCATGATCCAGGTCAAGATTCTGC
ATACCACTAAGTCTCCAGCCGTTGGTCCCAAGAAGAAAAGAAAAGTCGGTACCATGACCAACCTTTCCGA
CATCATAGAGAAGGAAACAGGCAAACAGTTGGTCATCCAAGAGTCGATACTCATGCTTCCTGAAGAAGTT
GAGGAGGTCATTGGGAATAAGCCGGAAAGTGACATTCTCGTACACACTGCGTATGATGAGAGCACCGATG
AGAACGTGATGCTGCTCACGTCAGATGCCCCAGAGTACAAACCCTGGGCTCTGGTGATTCAGGACTCTAA
TGGAGAGAACAAGATCAAGATGCTAGGAGGCGGTGGAAGCGGCGCAACAAACTTCTCTCTGCTGAAACAA
GCCGGAGATGTCGAAGAGAATCCTGGACCGATGGTGAGCAAGGGCGAGGAGCTGTTCACCGGGGTGGTGC
CCATCCTGGTCGAGCTGGACGGCGACGTAAACGGCCACAAGTTCAGCGTGTCCGGCGAGGGCGAGGGCGA
TGCCACCTACGGCAAGCTGACCCTGAAGTTCATCTGCACCACCGGCAAGCTGCCCGTGCCCTGGCCCACC
CTCGTGACCACCCTGACCTACGGCGTGCAGTGCTTCAGCCGCTACCCCGACCACATGAAGCAGCACGACT
TCTTCAAGTCCGCCATGCCCGAAGGCTACGTCCAGGAGCGCACCATCTTCTTCAAGGACGACGGCAACTA
CAAGACCCGCGCCGAGGTGAAGTTCGAGGGCGACACCCTGGTGAACCGCATCGAGCTGAAGGGCATCGAC
TTCAAGGAGGACGGCAACATCCTGGGGCACAAGCTGGAGTACAACTACAACAGCCACAACGTCTATATCA
TGGCCGACAAGCAGAAGAACGGCATCAAGGTGAACTTCAAGATCCGCCACAACATCGAGGACGGCAGCGT
GCAGCTCGCCGACCACTACCAGCAGAACACCCCCATCGGCGACGGCCCCGTGCTGCTGCCCGACAACCAC
TACCTGAGCACCCAGTCCGCCCTGAGCAAAGACCCCAACGAGAAGCGCGATCACATGGTCCTGCTGGAGT
TCGTGACCGCCGCCGGGATCACTCTCGGCATGGACGAGCTGTACAAGTGAAGCGGCCGCACTCCTCAGGT
GCAGGCTGCCTATCAGAAGGTGGTGGCTGGTGTGGCCAATGCCCTGGCTCACAAATACCACTGAGATCTT
TTTCCCTCTGCCAAAAATTATGGGGACATCATGAAGCCCCTTGAGCATCTGACTTCTGGCTAATAAAGGA
AATTTATTTTCATTGCAATAGTGTGTTGGAATTTTTTGTGTCTCTCACTCGGAAGGACATATGGGAGGGC
AAATCATTTAAAACATCAGAATGAGTATTTGGTTTAGAGTTTGGCAACATATGCCCATATGCTGGCTGCC
ATGAACAAAGGTTGGCTATAAAGAGGTCATCAGTATATGAAACAGCCCCCTGCTGTCCATTCCTTATTCC
ATAGAAAAGCCTTGACTTGAGGTTAGATTTTTTTTATATTTTGTTTTGTGTTATTTTTTTCTTTAACATC
CCTAAAATTTTCCTTACATGTTTTACTAGCCAGATTTTTCCTCCTCTCCTGACTACTCCCAGTCATAGCT
GTCCCTCTTCTCTTATGGAGATCCCTCGACCTGCAGCCCAAGCTTGGCGTAATCATGGTCATAGCTGTTT
CCTGTGTGAAATTGTTATCCGCTCACAATTCCACACAACATACGAGCCGGAAGCATAAAGTGTAAAGCCT
GGGGTGCCTAATGAGTGAGCTAACTCACATTAATTGCGTTGCGCTCACTGCCCGCTTTCCAGTCGGGAAA
CCTGTCGTGCCAGCGGATCCGCATCTCAATTAGTCAGCAACCATAGTCCCGCCCCTAACTCCGCCCATCC
CGCCCCTAACTCCGCCCAGTTCCGCCCATTCTCCGCCCCATGGCTGACTAATTTTTTTTATTTATGCAGA
GGCCGAGGCCGCCTCGGCCTCTGAGCTATTCCAGAAGTAGTGAGGAGGCTTTTTTGGAGGCCTAGGCTTT
TGCAAAAAGCTAACTTGTTTATTGCAGCTTATAATGGTTACAAATAAAGCAATAGCATCACAAATTTCAC
AAATAAAGCATTTTTTTCACTGCATTCTAGTTGTGGTTTGTCCAAACTCATCAATGTATCTTATCATGTC
TGGATCCGCTGCATTAATGAATCGGCCAACGCGCGGGGAGAGGCGGTTTGCGTATTGGGCGCTCTTCCGC
TTCCTCGCTCACTGACTCGCTGCGCTCGGTCGTTCGGCTGCGGCGAGCGGTATCAGCTCACTCAAAGGCG
GTAATACGGTTATCCACAGAATCAGGGGATAACGCAGGAAAGAACATGTGAGCAAAAGGCCAGCAAAAGG
CCAGGAACCGTAAAAAGGCCGCGTTGCTGGCGTTTTTCCATAGGCTCCGCCCCCCTGACGAGCATCACAA
AAATCGACGCTCAAGTCAGAGGTGGCGAAACCCGACAGGACTATAAAGATACCAGGCGTTTCCCCCTGGA
AGCTCCCTCGTGCGCTCTCCTGTTCCGACCCTGCCGCTTACCGGATACCTGTCCGCCTTTCTCCCTTCGG
GAAGCGTGGCGCTTTCTCATAGCTCACGCTGTAGGTATCTCAGTTCGGTGTAGGTCGTTCGCTCCAAGCT
GGGCTGTGTGCACGAACCCCCCGTTCAGCCCGACCGCTGCGCCTTATCMGSTRRSYWKYGTSYWSRRWCC
MMC
Features (pLannotate 1.2.2; 22 found; start..end, strand, type, name):
      5..322     -  rep_origin     ori (fragment): high-copy-number ColE1/pMB1/pBR322/pUC origin of replication
    493..1353    -  CDS            AmpR: β-lactamase; bla; confers resistance to ampicillin, carbenicillin, and related antibiotics
   1354..1458    -  promoter       AmpR promoter: bla
   1489..1868    +  enhancer       CMV enhancer: human cytomegalovirus immediate early enhancer
   1870..2147    +  promoter       chicken β-actin promoter: No description available
   2148..3164    +  intron         chimeric intron: chimera between introns from chicken β-actin and rabbit β-globin
   3213..3249    +  misc_feature   MCS (fragment): multiple cloning site
   3314..7417    +  CDS            Cas9: Cas9 (Csn1) endonuclease from the Streptococcus pyogenes Type II CRISPR/Cas system generates RNA-guided double strand breaks in DNA
   7481..7651    +  CDS            CRK (fragment): CRK_HUMAN - Experimental evidence at protein level: Swiss-Prot protein existence level 1. [Isoform Crk-II]: Regulates cell adhesion, spreading and migration (PubMed:31311869). Mediates attachment-induced MAPK8 activation, membrane ruffling and cell motility in a Rac-dependent manner. Involved in phagocytosis of apoptotic cells and cell motility via its interaction with DOCK1 and DOCK4 (PubMed:19004829). May regulate the EFNA5-EPHA3 signaling (By similarity). From Homo sapiens (Human).
   8384..8635    +  CDS            UGI: UNGI_BPPB2 - Experimental evidence at protein level: Swiss-Prot protein existence level 1. This protein binds specifically and reversibly to the host uracil-DNA glycosylase, preventing removal of uracil residues from PBS2 DNA by the host uracil-excision repair system. From Bacillus phage PBS2 (Bacteriophage PBS2).
   8711..9427    +  CDS            EGFP: EGFP is a basic (constitutively fluorescent) green fluorescent protein published in 1996, derived from Aequorea victoria. It is reported to be a rapidly-maturing weak dimer with moderate acid sensitivity.
   9440..9511    +  CDS            HBB (fragment): HBB_PONPY - Experimental evidence at transcript level: Swiss-Prot protein existence level 2. Involved in oxygen transport from the lung to the various peripheral tissues. From Pongo pygmaeus (Bornean orangutan).
   9582..9637    +  polyA_signal   β-globin poly(A) signal: rabbit β-globin polyadenylation signal (Gil and Proudfoot, 1987)
  10022..10038   -  protein_bind   lac operator: The lac repressor binds to the lac operator to inhibit transcription in E. coli. This inhibition can be relieved by adding lactose or isopropyl-β-D-thiogalactopyranoside (IPTG). lac repressor encoded by lacI
  10046..10076   -  promoter       lac promoter: promoter for the E. coli lac operon
  10091..10112   -  protein_bind   CAP binding site: CAP binding activates transcription in the presence of cAMP. E. coli catabolite activator protein
  10125..10164   -  CDS            lacI (fragment): lac repressor; lacI; The lac repressor binds to the lac operator to inhibit transcription in E. coli. This inhibition can be relieved by adding lactose or isopropyl-β-D-thiogalactopyranoside (IPTG).
  10171..10193   +  promoter       SV40 promoter (fragment): SV40 enhancer and early promoter
  10217..10352   +  rep_origin     SV40 ori: SV40 origin of replication
  10372..10506   +  polyA_signal   SV40 poly(A) signal: SV40 polyadenylation signal
  10508..10562   -  CDS            lacI (fragment): lac repressor; lacI; The lac repressor binds to the lac operator to inhibit transcription in E. coli. This inhibition can be relieved by adding lactose or isopropyl-β-D-thiogalactopyranoside (IPTG).
  10745..11038   -  rep_origin     ori (fragment): high-copy-number ColE1/pMB1/pBR322/pUC origin of replication
