[The description below was written by a language model from this plasmid's Addgene catalogue record and pLannotate feature annotations shown in this document.]
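Description:
Target-AID (pRZ762) is an 11,063 bp mammalian expression plasmid that encodes a cytosine base editor of the Target-AID architecture. It is built on a CAG-promoter backbone derived from pSQT817, with part of the insert based on an earlier Target-AID plasmid. It is propagated in E. coli as a high-copy plasmid through a ColE1/pUC-type origin and selected with ampicillin via the bla gene. Backbone remnants include lac promoter/operator fragments and an SV40 origin and poly(A) signal. No mammalian selection marker is annotated.

The expression cassette uses the composite CAG promoter (CMV enhancer, chicken β-actin promoter and a chimeric β-actin/β-globin intron) and ends with a rabbit β-globin polyadenylation signal. It drives a single open reading frame: NLS, human codon-optimised S. pyogenes Cas9 D10A nickase, NLS, an SH3 domain (detected by the annotation as a human CRK fragment), a 3xFLAG tag, the sea lamprey cytidine deaminase pmCDA1 carrying an R187W substitution, another NLS, and the phage uracil glycosylase inhibitor UGI. A P2A peptide and EGFP follow. The automated feature tables do not label the deaminase, FLAG, NLS or P2A segments, but unannotated gaps between the SH3 domain and UGI and between UGI and EGFP fit their expected positions. The depositor and sequencing-verified records show the same features in opposite orientations.

When a guide RNA is supplied, which this plasmid does not appear to encode, the nickase positions the deaminase to convert C to U on the displaced strand. UGI blocks uracil excision, favouring C-to-T outcomes. P2A-linked EGFP is produced as a separate protein and marks transfected cells, allowing them to be identified or sorted. The plasmid was deposited with work examining RNA off-target and self-editing activities of DNA base editors.
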