Addgene plasmid #131300: Target-AID (pRZ762)
Purpose: CAG promoter expression plasmid for NLS-hSpCas9n(D10A)-NLS-SH3-3xFLAG-pmCDA1(R187W with reference to NCBI ABO15149.1)-NLS-UGI-P2A-EGFP.
Depositing lab: Keith Joung. Publication: CRISPR DNA base editors with reduced RNA off-target and self-editing activities. Grunewald J, Zhou R, Iyer S, Lareau CA, Garcia SP, Aryee MJ, Joung JK. Nat Biotechnol. 2019 Sep 2. pii: 10.1038/s41587-019-0236-6. doi: 10.1038/s41587-019-0236-6. PubMed 31477922.
Backbone
  Vector backbone: CAG
  Backbone manufacturer: pSQT817 (Addgene #53373)
  Backbone size w/o insert (bp): 4843
  Vector type: Mammalian Expression
Growth in bacteria
  Bacterial resistance: Ampicillin, 100 μg/mL
  Growth temperature: 37°C
  Growth strain: DH5alpha
  Copy number: High Copy
Gene/Insert
  Gene/Insert name: NLS-hSpCas9n(D10A)-NLS-SH3-3xFLAG-pmCDA1(R187W with reference to NCBI ABO15149.1)-NLS-UGI-P2A-EGFP
  Species: Streptococcus pyogenes, Bacillus subtilis bacteriophage PBS1, SV40, Petromyzon marinus
  Promoter: CAG
  Cloning method: Gibson Cloning
  Sequencing primers: 5′ CTCTGCTAACCATGTTCATGCC; 3′ CAGAGGGAAAAAGATCTCAGTGG
Resource information
  A portion of this plasmid was derived from a plasmid made by: based on Addgene #79620
Terms and licenses: Academic/Nonprofit Terms; Industry Terms: Not Available to Industry
How to cite: Target-AID (pRZ762) was a gift from Keith Joung (Addgene plasmid # 131300 ; http://n2t.net/addgene:131300 ; RRID:Addgene_131300)
